>Addgene plasmid #211198 | pBiT3.1-N_DCAF12:1-453 | addgene full sequence | sequence record 425897 | Addgene NGS Result
AAGACGCGTTAATTAAGACGTCGGCAGTGAAAAAAATGCTTTATTTGTGAAATTTGTGATGCTATTGCTT
TATTTGTAACCATTATAAGCTGCAATAAACAAGTTAACAACAACAATTGCATTCATTTTATGTTTCAGGT
TCAGGGGGAGGTGTGGGAGGTTTTTTAAAGCAAGTAAAACCTCTACAAATGTGGTATGGCTGATTATGAT
CCGCGGCCGCAATACGTCGACGTTATCAGCTGACTTCGTACGAGAGCCTAGGATTATGGCGCGCCACTAG
TTATTAATAGTAATCAATTACGGGGTCATTAGTTCATAGCCCATATATGGAGTTCCGCGTTACATAACTT
ACGGTAAATGGCCCGCCTGGCTGACCGCCCAACGACCCCCGCCCATTGACGTCAATAATGACGTATGTTC
CCATAGTAACGCCAATAGGGACTTTCCATTGACGTCAATGGGTGGAGTATTTACGGTAAACTGCCCACTT
GGCAGTACATCAAGTGTATCATATGCCAAGTCCGCCCCCTATTGACGTCAATGACGGTAAATGGCCCGCC
TGGCATTATGCCCAGTACATGACCTTACGGGACTTTCCTACTTGGCAGTACATCTACGTATTAGTCATCG
CTATTACCATGGTGATGCGGTTTTGGCAGTACACCAATGGGCGTGGATAGCGGTTTGACTCACGGGGATT
TCCAAGTCTCCACCCCATTGACGTCAATGGGAGTTTGTTTTGGCACCAAAATCAACGGGACTTTCCAAAA
TGTCGTAATAACCCCGCCCCGTTGACGCAAATGGGCGGTAGGCGTGTACGGTGGGAGGTCTATATAAGCA
GAGCTGGTTTAGTGAACCGTCAGATCACTAGAATCTTTATTGCGGTAGTTTATCACAGTTAAATTGCTAA
CGCAGTCAGTGCTTCTGACACAACAGTCTCGAACTTAAGCTGCAGAAGTTGGTCGTGAGGCACTGGGCAG
GTAAGTATCAAGGTTACAAGACAGGTTTAAGGAGACCAATAGAAACTGGGCTTGTCGAGACAGAGAAGAC
TCTTGCGTTTCTGATAGGCACCTATTGGTCTTACTGACATCCACTTTGCCTTTCTCTCCACAGGTGTCCA
CTCCCAGTTCAATTACAGCTCTTAAGGCTAGAGTATTAATACGACTCACTATAGGGGTTAGCGATCGCCA
TGGTGAGCGGCTGGCGGCTGTTCAAGAAGATTAGCGGGAGCTCCGGTGGCTCGAGCGGTATGGCCCGGAA
AGTAGTTAGCAGGAAGCGGAAAGCGCCCGCCTCGCCGGGAGCTGGGAGCGACGCTCAGGGCCCGCAGTTT
GGCTGGGATCACTCGCTTCACAAAAGGAAAAGACTTCCTCCTGTGAAGAGATCCTTAGTATACTACTTGA
AGAACCGGGAAGTCAGGCTACAGAATGAAACCAGCTACTCTCGAGTGTTGCATGGTTATGCAGCACAGCA
ACTTCCCAGTCTCCTGAAGGAGAGAGAGTTTCACCTTGGGACCCTTAATAAAGTGTTTGCATCTCAGTGG
TTGAATCATAGGCAAGTGGTGTGTGGCACAAAATGCAACACGCTATTTGTCGTAGATGTCCAGACAAGCC
AGATCACCAAGATCCCCATTCTGAAAGACCAGGAGCCTGGAGGTGTGACCCAGCAGGGCTGTGGTATCCA
TGCCATCGAGCTGAATCCTTCTAGAACACTGCTAGCCACTGGAGGAGACAACCCCAACAGTCTTGCCATC
TATCGACTACCTACGCTGGATCCTGTGTGTGTAGGAGATGATGGACACAAGGACTGGATCTTTTCCATCG
CATGGATCAGCGACACTATGGCAGTGTCTGGCTCACGTGATGGTTCTATGGGACTCTGGGAGGTGACAGA
TGATGTTTTGACCAAAAGTGATGCGAGACACAATGTGTCACGGGTCCCTGTGTATGCACACATCACTCAC
AAGGCCTTAAAGGACATCCCCAAAGAAGACACAAACCCTGACAACTGCAAGGTTCGGGCTCTGGCCTTCA
ACAACAAGAACAAGGAACTGGGAGCAGTGTCTCTGGATGGCTACTTTCATCTCTGGAAGGCTGAAAATAC
ACTATCTAAGCTCCTCTCCACCAAACTGCCATATTGCCGTGAGAATGTGTGTCTGGCTTATGGTAGTGAA
TGGTCAGTTTATGCAGTGGGCTCCCAAGCTCATGTCTCCTTCTTGGATCCACGGCAGCCATCATACAACG
TCAAGTCTGTCTGTTCCAGGGAGCGAGGCAGTGGAATCCGGTCAGTGAGTTTCTACGAGCACATCATCAC
TGTGGGAACAGGGCAGGGCTCCCTGCTGTTCTATGACATCCGAGCTCAGAGATTTCTGGAAGAGAGGCTC
TCAGCTTGTTATGGGTCCAAGCCCAGACTAGCAGGGGAGAATCTGAAACTAACCACTGGCAAAGGCTGGC
TGAATCATGATGAAACCTGGAGGAATTACTTTTCAGACATTGACTTCTTCCCCAATGCTGTTTACACCCA
CTGCTACGACTCGTCTGGAACGAAACTCTTTGTGGCAGGAGGTCCCCTCCCTTCAGGGCTCCATGGAAAC
TATGCTGGGCTCTGGAGTTAATCTAGAGGTCAAGCTTCGGGGGTTTAAACCTGCAGGCATGCAAGCTGAT
TTGGCTGCTGCCACCGCTGAGCAAGGCCGCTTCGAGCAGACATGATAAGATACATTGATGAGTTTGGACA
AACCACAACTAGAATGCAGTGAAAAAAATGCTTTATTTGTGAAATTTGTGATGCTATTGCTTTATTTGTA
ACCATTATAAGCTGCAATAAACAAGTTAACAACAACAATTGCATTCATTTTATGTTTCAGGTTCAGGGGG
AGATGTGGGAGGTTTTTTTAAGCAAGTAAAACCTCTACAAATGTGGTAAAATCTTAATTAAGACTTCTAA
TATAACTTCGTATAGCATACATTATACGAAGTTATGGTTCCACTGTTGACAATTAATCATCGGCATAGTA
TATCGGCATAGTATAATACGACAAGGTGAGGAACTAAACCCAGGAGGCAGATCATGATTGAACAAGATGG
ATTGCACGCAGGTTCTCCGGCCGCTTGGGTGGAGAGGCTATTCGGCTATGACTGGGCACAACAGACAATC
GGCTGCTCTGATGCCGCCGTGTTCCGGCTGTCAGCGCAGGGGCGCCCGGTTCTTTTTGTCAAGACCGACC
TGTCCGGTGCCCTGAATGAACTGCAGGACGAGGCAGCGCGGCTATCGTGGCTGGCCACGACGGGCGTTCC
TTGCGCAGCTGTGCTCGACGTTGTCACTGAAGCGGGAAGGGACTGGCTGCTATTGGGCGAAGTGCCGGGG
CAGGATCTCCTGTCATCTCACCTTGCTCCTGCCGAGAAAGTATCCATCATGGCTGATGCAATGCGGCGGC
TGCATACGCTTGATCCGGCTACCTGCCCATTCGACCACCAAGCGAAACATCGCATCGAGCGAGCACGTAC
TCGGATGGAAGCCGGTCTTGTCGATCAGGATGATCTGGACGAAGAGCATCAGGGGCTCGCGCCAGCCGAA
CTGTTCGCCAGGCTCAAGGCGCGCATGCCCGACGGCGAGGATCTCGTCGTGACCCATGGCGATGCCTGCT
TGCCGAATATCATGGTGGAAAATGGCCGCTTTTCTGGATTCATCGACTGTGGCCGGCTGGGTGTGGCGGA
CCGCTATCAGGACATAGCGTTGGCTACCCGTGATATTGCTGAAGAGCTTGGCGGCGAATGGGCTGACCGC
TTCCTCGTGCTTTACGGTATCGCCGCTCCCGATTCGCAGCGCATCGCCTTCTATCGCCTTCTTGACGAGT
TCTTCTGATTCGAAATGACCGACCAAGCGACGCCCAACCGGTATCAGCTCACTCAAAGGCGGTAATACGG
TTATCCACAGAATCAGGGGATAACGCAGGAAAGAACATGTGAGCAAAAGGCCAGCAAAAGGCCAGGAACC
GTAAAAAGGCCGCGTTGCTGGCGTTTTTCCATAGGCTCCGCCCCCCTGACGAGCATCACAAAAATCGACG
CTCAAGTCAGAGGTGGCGAAACCCGACAGGACTATAAAGATACCAGGCGTTTCCCCCTGGAAGCTCCCTC
GTGCGCTCTCCTGTTCCGACCCTGCCGCTTACCGGATACCTGTCCGCCTTTCTCCCTTCGGGAAGCGTGG
CGCTTTCTCATAGCTCACGCTGTAGGTATCTCAGTTCGGTGTAGGTCGTTCGCTCCAAGCTGGGCTGTGT
GCACGAACCCCCCGTTCAGCCCGACCGCTGCGCCTTATCCGGTAACTATCGTCTTGAGTCCAACCCGGTA
AGACACGACTTATCGCCACTGGCAGCAGCCACTGGTAACAGGATTAGCAGAGCGAGGTATGTAGGCGGTG
CTACAGAGTTCTTGAAGTGGTGGCCTAACTACGGCTACACTAGAAGGACAGTATTTGGTATCTGCGCTCT
GCTGAAGCCAGTTACCTTCGGAAAAAGAGTTGGTAGCTCTTGATCCGGCAAACAAACCACCGCTGGTAGC
GGTGGTTTTTTTGTTTGCAAGCAGCAGATTACGCGCAGAAAAAAAGGATTTCAAGAAGATCCTTTGATCT
TTTCTACGGGGTCTGACGCTCAGTGGAACGAAAACTCACGTTAAGGGATTTTGGTCATGAGATTATCAAA
AAGGATCTTCACCTAGATCCTTTTATAGTCCGGAATCGTCACACAAAAAACCAACACACAGATGTAATGA
AAATAAAGATATTTTATTGCGGCCATCGTGATGGCTAGAGTTTAGCCCTCCCACACATAACCAGAGGGCA
GCAATTCACGAATCCCAACTGCCGTCGGCTGTCCATCACTGTCCTTCACTATGGCTTTGATCCCAGGATG
CAGATCGAGAAGCACCTGTCGGCACCGTCCGCAGGGGCTCAAGATGCCCCTGTTCTCATTTCCGATCGCG
ACGATACAAGTCAGGTTGCCAGCTGCCGCAGCAGCAGCAGTGCCCAGCACCACGAGTTCTGCACAAGGTC
CCCCAGTAAAATGATATACATTGACACCAGTGAAGATGCGGCCGTCGCTAGAGAGAGCTGCGCTGGCGAC
GCTGTAGTCTTCAGAGATGGGGATGCTGTTGATTGTAGCCGTTGCTCTTTCAATGAGGGTGGATTCTTCT
TGAGACAAAGGCTTGGCCATGGTGGCGCTAGTGTCAGAAGAATCGAGCTTTTTGCAAAAGCCTAGGCCTC
CAAAAAAGCCTCCTCACTACTTCTGGAATAGCTCAGAGGCCGAGGCGGCCTCGGCCTCTGCATAAATAAA
AAAAATTAGTCAGCCATGGGGCGGAGAATGGGCGGAACTGGGCGGAGTTAGGGGCGGGATGGGCGGAGTT
AGGGGCGGGACTATGGTTGCTGACTAATTGAGATGCATGCTTTGCATACTTCTGCCTGCTGGGGAGCCTG
GGGACTTTCCACACCTGGTTGCTGACTAATTGAGATGCATGCTTTGCATACTTCTGCCTGCTGGGGAGCC
TGGGGACTTTCCACACCCTAACTGACACACATTCCACAGCTGGTTCTTTCCGCCTCAGAAGGTACCTAAC
CAAGTTCCTCTTTCAGAGGTTATTTCAGGCCATGGTGCTGCGC
Features (pLannotate 1.2.2; 17 found; start..end, strand, type, name):
     24..105     -  polyA_signal   SV40 poly(A) signal: SV40 polyadenylation signal
    128..211     -  CDS            large T antigen (fragment): large T antigen from SV40 (simian virus 40)
    276..641     +  enhancer       CMV enhancer: human cytomegalovirus immediate early enhancer
    643..842     +  promoter       CMV promoter: human cytomegalovirus (CMV) immediate early promoter
    981..1113    +  intron         chimeric intron: chimera between introns from human β-globin and immunoglobulin heavy chain genes
   1157..1175    +  promoter       T7 promoter: promoter for bacteriophage T7 RNA polymerase
   1250..2608    +  CDS            DCAF12: DCA12_HUMAN - Also known as KIAA1892, TCC52, WDR40A. Experimental evidence at protein level: Swiss-Prot protein existence level 1. May function as a substrate receptor for CUL4-DDB1 E3 ubiquitin-protein ligase complex. From Homo sapiens (Human).
   2639..2657    +  misc_feature   MCS (fragment): pUC18/19 multiple cloning site
   2706..2827    -  polyA_signal   SV40 poly(A) signal: SV40 polyadenylation signal
   2850..2918    -  CDS            large T antigen (fragment): large T antigen from SV40 (simian virus 40)
   2942..2975    +  protein_bind   loxP: Cre-mediated recombination occurs in the 8-bp core sequence (GCATACAT). Cre recombinase
   2985..3032    +  promoter       EM7 promoter: synthetic bacterial promoter&nbsp
   3064..3855    +  CDS            neo: KKA2_KLEPN - Also known as kan, nptII. Experimental evidence at protein level: Swiss-Prot protein existence level 1. Resistance to kanamycin, neomycin, paromomycin, ribostamycin, butirosin and gentamicin B. From Klebsiella pneumoniae.
   4016..4604    -  rep_origin     ori: high-copy-number ColE1/pMB1/pBR322/pUC origin of replication
   4730..4778    -  polyA_signal   poly(A) signal: synthetic polyadenylation signal
   4802..5200    -  CDS            BSD: blasticidin S deaminase; Aspergillus terreus BSD; confers resistance to blasticidin
   5231..5588    -  promoter       SV40 promoter: SV40 enhancer and early promoter
