[The description below was written by a language model from this plasmid's Addgene catalogue record and pLannotate feature annotations shown in this document.]
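Description:
pBiT3.1-N_DCAF12:1-453 is a mammalian expression plasmid built on Promega's pBiT3.1-N backbone that produces full-length human DCAF12 (residues M1 to S453, a 1,359 bp insert) with an N-terminal HiBiT tag. HiBiT is a short peptide that complements the LgBiT fragment of NanoLuc luciferase to generate luminescence, and here it is joined to DCAF12 through a flexible glycine/serine linker. The coding sequence derives from a Mammalian Gene Collection clone, carries the natural variant R131Q, and was inserted by ligation-independent cloning between XhoI and XbaI sites that remain intact. DCAF12 is a WD40-repeat protein thought to act as a substrate receptor for the CUL4-DDB1 E3 ubiquitin ligase complex.

Expression is driven by the CMV immediate-early enhancer and promoter, followed by a chimeric β-globin/immunoglobulin intron that aids transcript processing, and is terminated by an SV40 polyadenylation signal. A T7 promoter sits just upstream of the open reading frame and serves as a sequencing primer site. The plasmid replicates at high copy in E. coli from a ColE1/pUC-type origin and is selected with kanamycin through an EM7-driven neo (nptII) gene, which is preceded by a loxP site. The catalogue lists neomycin/G418 as the mammalian selectable marker, but the annotated sequence shows only the bacterial EM7 promoter upstream of neo, alongside a separate SV40 promoter-driven blasticidin S deaminase cassette with a synthetic poly(A) signal. Blasticidin may therefore be the functional mammalian selection, a discrepancy the record does not resolve.

The construct was deposited in connection with a study evaluating the ligandability of WD40-repeat proteins. It is suited to luminescence-based measurement of DCAF12 levels or ligand engagement in cells, although the record does not name a specific assay.
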