Addgene plasmid #211198: pBiT3.1-N_DCAF12:1-453
Purpose: Mammalian expression of full-length human DCAF12 N-terminal HiBiT tag.
Depositing lab: Cheryl Arrowsmith. Depositing organization: University of Toronto. Publication: A Target Class Ligandability Evaluation of WD40 Repeat-Containing Proteins. Ackloo S, Li F, Szewczyk M, Seitova A, Loppnau P, Zeng H, Xu J, Ahmad S, Arnautova YA, Baghaie AJ, Beldar S, Bolotokova A, Centrella PA, Chau I, Clark MA, Cuozzo JW, Dehghani-Tafti S, Disch JS, Dong A, Dumas A, Feng JA, Ghiabi P, Gibson E, Gilmer J, Goldman B, Green SR, Guie MA, Guilinger JP, Harms N, Herasymenko O, Houliston S, Hutchinson A, Kearnes S, Keefe AD, Kimani SW, Kramer T, Kutera M, Kwak HA, Lento C, Li Y, Liu J, Loup J, Machado RAC, Mulhern CJ, Perveen S, Righetto GL, Riley P, Shrestha S, Sigel EA, Silva M, Sintchak MD, Slakman BL, Taylor RD, Thompson J, Torng W, Underkoffler C, von Rechenberg M, Walsh RT, Watson I, Wilson DJ, Wolf E, Yadav M, Yazdi AK, Zhang J, Zhang Y, Santhakumar V, Edwards AM, Barsyte-Lovejoy D, Schapira M, Brown PJ, Halabelian L, Arrowsmith CH. J Med Chem. 2025 Jan 23;68(2):1092-1112. doi: 10.1021/acs.jmedchem.4c02010. Epub 2024 Nov 4. PubMed 39495097.
Backbone
  Vector backbone: pBiT3.1-N
  Backbone manufacturer: Promega
  Vector type: Mammalian Expression
  Selectable markers: Neomycin (select with G418)
Growth in bacteria
  Bacterial resistance: Kanamycin, 50 μg/mL
  Growth temperature: 37°C
  Growth strain: DH5alpha
  Copy number: High Copy
Gene/Insert
  Gene/Insert name: DCAF12:M1-S453
  Species: H. sapiens (human)
  Insert size (bp): 1359
  Mutation: R131Q natural variant (VAR_035322)
  Entrez Gene: DCAF12 (a.k.a. CT102, TCC52, WDR40A, MGC1058, KIAA1892, DKFZp434O125)
  Promoter: CMV
  Tag / fusion protein: MVSGWRLFKKISGSSGGSSG (N terminal on insert)
  Cloning method: Ligation Independent Cloning
  Sequencing primers: 5′ T7; 3′ TTGCTCAGCGGTGGCAGCAG
Resource information
  A portion of this plasmid was derived from a plasmid made by: Mammalian Gene Collection (BC063823)
Terms and licenses: Academic/Nonprofit Terms; Industry Terms: Not Available to Industry
Depositor comments: 5' Cloning Site: Xho1 (not destroyed), 3' Cloning Site: Xba1 (not destroyed).
How to cite: pBiT3.1-N_DCAF12:1-453 was a gift from Cheryl Arrowsmith (Addgene plasmid # 211198 ; http://n2t.net/addgene:211198 ; RRID:Addgene_211198)
