>Addgene plasmid #211198 | pBiT3.1-N_DCAF12:1-453 | depositor partial sequence | sequence record 411874 | Insert sequence
ATGGCCCGGAAAGTAGTTAGCAGGAAGCGGAAAGCGCCCGCCTCGCCGGGAGCTGGGAGCGACGCTCAGG
GCCCGCAGTTTGGCTGGGATCACTCGCTTCACAAAAGGAAAAGACTTCCTCCTGTGAAGAGATCCTTAGT
ATACTACTTGAAGAACCGGGAAGTCAGGCTACAGAATGAAACCAGCTACTCTCGAGTGTTGCATGGTTAT
GCAGCACAGCAACTTCCCAGTCTCCTGAAGGAGAGAGAGTTTCACCTTGGGACCCTTAATAAAGTGTTTG
CATCTCAGTGGTTGAATCATAGGCAAGTGGTGTGTGGCACAAAATGCAACACGCTATTTGTCGTAGATGT
CCAGACAAGCCAGATCACCAAGATCCCCATTCTGAAAGACCAGGAGCCTGGAGGTGTGACCCAGCAGGGC
TGTGGTATCCATGCCATCGAGCTGAATCCTTCTAGAACACTGCTAGCCACTGGAGGAGACAACCCCAACA
GTCTTGCCATCTATCGACTACCTACGCTGGATCCTGTGTGTGTAGGAGATGATGGACACAAGGACTGGAT
CTTTTCCATCGCATGGATCAGCGACACTATGGCAGTGTCTGGCTCACGTGATGGTTCTATGGGACTCTGG
GAGGTGACAGATGATGTTTTGACCAAAAGTGATGCGAGACACAATGTGTCACGGGTCCCTGTGTATGCAC
ACATCACTCACAAGGCCTTAAAGGACATCCCCAAAGAAGACACAAACCCTGACAACTGCAAGGTTCGGGC
TCTGGCCTTCAACAACAAGAACAAGGAACTGGGAGCAGTGTCTCTGGATGGCTACTTTCATCTCTGGAAG
GCTGAAAATACACTATCTAAGCTCCTCTCCACCAAACTGCCATATTGCCGTGAGAATGTGTGTCTGGCTT
ATGGTAGTGAATGGTCAGTTTATGCAGTGGGCTCCCAAGCTCATGTCTCCTTCTTGGATCCACGGCAGCC
ATCATACAACGTCAAGTCTGTCTGTTCCAGGGAGCGAGGCAGTGGAATCCGGTCAGTGAGTTTCTACGAG
CACATCATCACTGTGGGAACAGGGCAGGGCTCCCTGCTGTTCTATGACATCCGAGCTCAGAGATTTCTGG
AAGAGAGGCTCTCAGCTTGTTATGGGTCCAAGCCCAGACTAGCAGGGGAGAATCTGAAACTAACCACTGG
CAAAGGCTGGCTGAATCATGATGAAACCTGGAGGAATTACTTTTCAGACATTGACTTCTTCCCCAATGCT
GTTTACACCCACTGCTACGACTCGTCTGGAACGAAACTCTTTGTGGCAGGAGGTCCCCTCCCTTCAGGGC
TCCATGGAAACTATGCTGGGCTCTGGAGT
